Addgene plasmid #66033: E1010m (RFP)_CD
Purpose: MoClo Basic Part: CDS - Fluorescent protein. Red. Modified from Bba_E1010 to fix illegal sites. [C:E1010m:D]
Depositing lab: Douglas Densmore. Depositing organization: Boston University Main Campus. Publication: CIDAR MoClo: Improved MoClo Assembly Standard and New E. coli Part Library Enable Rapid Combinatorial Design for Synthetic and Traditional Biology. Iverson SV, Haddock TL, Beal J, Densmore DM. ACS Synth Biol. 2016 Jan 15;5(1):99-103. doi: 10.1021/acssynbio.5b00124. Epub 2015 Nov 4. PubMed 26479688.
Backbone
  Vector backbone: DVA
  Vector type: Synthetic Biology
Growth in bacteria
  Bacterial resistance: Ampicillin, 100 μg/mL
  Growth temperature: 37°C
  Growth strain: DH5alpha
  Copy number: Unknown
Gene/Insert
  Gene/Insert name: Fluorescent reporter - RFP (alt name: Basic Part - CDS)
  Species: Synthetic
  Cloning method: Unknown
Terms and licenses: Academic/Nonprofit Terms; Industry Terms: Not Available to Industry
How to cite: E1010m (RFP)_CD was a gift from Douglas Densmore (Addgene plasmid # 66033 ; http://n2t.net/addgene:66033 ; RRID:Addgene_66033)
