[The description below was written by a language model from this plasmid's Addgene catalogue record and pLannotate feature annotations shown in this document.]
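Description:
E1010m (RFP)_CD is a small (about 2.8 kb) synthetic-biology plasmid from the CIDAR MoClo part library for E. coli. It stores a single "basic part", a red fluorescent protein coding sequence, in the DVA destination vector backbone. The plasmid is propagated in E. coli through a high-copy ColE1/pUC-type origin of replication and is selected with ampicillin, with β-lactamase (AmpR) expressed from its own bla promoter. The backbone also carries remnants of BioBrick architecture: a prefix and a suffix lie on either side of the insert position, and a putative bacterial transcription terminator sits just upstream of the prefix.

The insert is annotated as mRFP1, a constitutively fluorescent monomeric red protein derived from Discosoma sp. that is reported to mature somewhat slowly. According to the record, it was modified from the Registry part BBa_E1010 to remove "illegal" sites. In a MoClo context these are presumably internal recognition sites for the Type IIS enzymes used in assembly, although the record does not list the changes. The "CD" designation indicates that the part is flanked by the C and D fusion sites, which is the position assigned to coding sequences in this standard.

No promoter, ribosome binding site or terminator for the RFP is annotated, so the plasmid serves as a part donor rather than an expression construct. It is intended to be combined by Golden Gate-style one-pot assembly with promoter, RBS and terminator parts carrying compatible overhangs. The resulting transcriptional units use red fluorescence as a reporter, for example in combinatorial genetic circuit design.
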