Features (pLannotate 1.2.2; 7 found; start..end, strand, type, name):
      5..679     +  CDS            mRFP1: mRFP1 is a basic (constitutively fluorescent) red fluorescent protein published in 2002, derived from Discosoma sp.. It is reported to be a somewhat slowly-maturing monomer with low acid sensitivity.
    697..717     +  misc_feature   BioBrick suffix: universal suffix for all parts
    894..1482    -  rep_origin     ori: high-copy-number ColE1/pMB1/pBR322/pUC origin of replication
   1653..2513    -  CDS            AmpR: β-lactamase; bla; confers resistance to ampicillin, carbenicillin, and related antibiotics
   2514..2618    -  promoter       AmpR promoter: bla
   2708..2751    -  terminator     bacterial terminator: putative bacterial transcription terminator
   2754..2775    +  misc_feature   BioBrick prefix: BioBrick prefix for parts that do not start with "ATG"
>Addgene plasmid #66033 | E1010m (RFP)_CD | depositor full sequence | sequence record 114209 | E1010m (RFP)_CD sequence 2789 bps
AATGATGGCTTCCTCCGAGGATGTTATCAAAGAGTTCATGCGTTTCAAAGTTCGTATGGAAGGTTCCGTT
AACGGTCACGAGTTCGAAATCGAAGGTGAAGGTGAAGGTCGTCCGTACGAAGGTACCCAGACCGCTAAAC
TGAAAGTTACCAAAGGTGGTCCGCTGCCGTTCGCTTGGGACATCCTGTCCCCGCAGTTCCAGTACGGTTC
CAAAGCTTACGTTAAACACCCGGCTGACATCCCGGACTACCTGAAACTGTCCTTCCCGGAAGGTTTCAAA
TGGGAACGTGTTATGAACTTCGAAGATGGTGGTGTTGTTACCGTTACCCAGGACTCCTCCCTGCAAGACG
GTGAGTTCATCTACAAAGTTAAACTGCGTGGTACCAACTTCCCGTCCGACGGTCCGGTTATGCAGAAAAA
AACCATGGGTTGGGAAGCTTCCACCGAACGTATGTACCCGGAGGATGGTGCTCTGAAAGGTGAAATCAAA
ATGCGTCTGAAACTGAAAGACGGTGGTCACTACGACGCTGAAGTTAAAACCACCTACATGGCTAAAAAAC
CGGTTCAGCTGCCGGGTGCTTACAAAACCGACATCAAACTGGACATCACCTCCCACAACGAGGACTACAC
CATCGTTGAACAGTACGAACGTGCTGAAGGTCGTCACTCCACCGGTGCTTAATAAAGGTAGAGACCTACT
AGTAGCGGCCGCTGCAGGCTTCCTCGCTCACTGACTCGCTGCGCTCGGTCGTTCGGCTGCGGCGAGCGGT
ATCAGCTCACTCAAAGGCGGTAATACGGTTATCCACAGAATCAGGGGATAACGCAGGAAAGAACATGTGA
GCAAAAGGCCAGCAAAAGGCCAGGAACCGTAAAAAGGCCGCGTTGCTGGCGTTTTTCCACAGGCTCCGCC
CCCCTGACGAGCATCACAAAAATCGACGCTCAAGTCAGAGGTGGCGAAACCCGACAGGACTATAAAGATA
CCAGGCGTTTCCCCCTGGAAGCTCCCTCGTGCGCTCTCCTGTTCCGACCCTGCCGCTTACCGGATACCTG
TCCGCCTTTCTCCCTTCGGGAAGCGTGGCGCTTTCTCATAGCTCACGCTGTAGGTATCTCAGTTCGGTGT
AGGTCGTTCGCTCCAAGCTGGGCTGTGTGCACGAACCCCCCGTTCAGCCCGACCGCTGCGCCTTATCCGG
TAACTATCGTCTTGAGTCCAACCCGGTAAGACACGACTTATCGCCACTGGCAGCAGCCACTGGTAACAGG
ATTAGCAGAGCGAGGTATGTAGGCGGTGCTACAGAGTTCTTGAAGTGGTGGCCTAACTACGGCTACACTA
GAAGAACAGTATTTGGTATCTGCGCTCTGCTGAAGCCAGTTACCTTCGGAAAAAGAGTTGGTAGCTCTTG
ATCCGGCAAACAAACCACCGCTGGTAGCGGTGGTTTTTTTGTTTGCAAGCAGCAGATTACGCGCAGAAAA
AAAGGATCTCAAGAAGATCCTTTGATCTTTTCTACGGGGTCTGACGCTCAGTGGAACGAAAACTCACGTT
AAGGGATTTTGGTCATGAGATTATCAAAAAGGATCTTCACCTAGATCCTTTTAAATTAAAAATGAAGTTT
TAAATCAATCTAAAGTATATATGAGTAAACTTGGTCTGACAGTTACCAATGCTTAATCAGTGAGGCACCT
ATCTCAGCGATCTGTCTATTTCGTTCATCCATAGTTGCCTGACTCCCCGTCGTGTAGATAACTACGATAC
GGGAGGGCTTACCATCTGGCCCCAGTGCTGCAATGATACCGCGCGACCCACGCTCACCGGCTCCAGATTT
ATCAGCAATAAACCAGCCAGCCGGAAGGGCCGAGCGCAGAAGTGGTCCTGCAACTTTATCCGCCTCCATC
CAGTCTATTAATTGTTGCCGGGAAGCTAGAGTAAGTAGTTCGCCAGTTAATAGTTTGCGCAACGTTGTTG
CCATTGCTACAGGCATCGTGGTGTCACGCTCGTCGTTTGGTATGGCTTCATTCAGCTCCGGTTCCCAACG
ATCAAGGCGAGTTACATGATCCCCCATGTTGTGCAAAAAAGCGGTTAGCTCCTTCGGTCCTCCGATCGTT
GTCAGAAGTAAGTTGGCCGCAGTGTTATCACTCATGGTTATGGCAGCACTGCATAATTCTCTTACTGTCA
TGCCATCCGTAAGATGCTTTTCTGTGACTGGTGAGTACTCAACCAAGTCATTCTGAGAATAGTGTATGCG
GCGACCGAGTTGCTCTTGCCCGGCGTCAATACGGGATAATACCGCGCCACATAGCAGAACTTTAAAAGTG
CTCATCATTGGAAAACGTTCTTCGGGGCGAAAACTCTCAAGGATCTTACCGCTGTTGAGATCCAGTTCGA
TGTAACCCACTCGTGCACCCAACTGATCTTCAGCATCTTTTACTTTCACCAGCGTTTCTGGGTGAGCAAA
AACAGGAAGGCAAAATGCCGCAAAAAAGGGAATAAGGGCGACACGGAAATGTTGAATACTCATACTCTTC
CTTTTTCAATATTATTGAAGCATTTATCAGGGTTATTGTCTCATGAGCGGATACATATTTGAATGTATTT
AGAAAAATAAACAAATAGGGGTTCCGCGCACATTTCCCCGAAAAGTGCCACCTGACGTCTAAGAAACCAT
TATTATCATGACATTAACCTATAAAAATAGGCGTATCACGAGGCAGAATTTCAGATAAAAAAAATCCTTA
GCTTTCGCTAAGGATGATTTCTGGAATTCGCGGCCGCTTCTAGAGACTAGTGGGTCTCA
