>Addgene plasmid #66033 | E1010m (RFP)_CD | addgene partial sequence | sequence record 114208 | MoCloR 5'-gccacctgacgtctaagaaacc-3'
ATAGGCGTATCACGAGGCAGAATTTCAGATAAAAAAAATCCTTAGCTTTCGCTAAGGATGATTTCTGGAA
TTCGCGGCCGCTTCTAGAGACTAGTGGGTCTCAAATGATGGCTTCCTCCGAGGATGTTATCAAAGAGTTC
ATGCGTTTCAAAGTTCGTATGGAAGGTTCCGTTAACGGTCACGAGTTCGAAATCGAAGGTGAAGGTGAAG
GTCGTCCGTACGAAGGTACCCAGACCGCTAAACTGAAAGTTACCAAAGGTGGTCCGCTGCCGTTCGCTTG
GGACATCCTGTCCCCGCAGTTCCAGTACGGTTCCAAAGCTTACGTTAAACACCCGGCTGACATCCCGGAC
TACCTGAAACTGTCCTTCCCGGAAGGTTTCAAATGGGAACGTGTTATGAACTTCGAAGATGGTGGTGTTG
TTACCGTTACCCAGGACTCCTCCCTGCAAGACGGTGAGTTCATCTACAAAGTTAAACTGCGTGGTACCAA
CTTCCCGTCCGACGGTCCGGTTATGCAGAAAAAAACCATGGGTTGGGAAGCTTCCACCGAACGTATGTAC
CCGGAGGATGGTGCTCTGAAAGGTGAAATCAAAATGCGTCTGAAACTGAAAGACGGTGGTCACTACGACG
CTGAAGTTAAAACCACCTACATGGCTAAAAAACCGGTTCAGCTGCCGGGTGCTTACAAAACCGACATCAA
ACTGGACATCACCTCCCACAACGAGGACTACACCATCGTTGAACAGTACGAACGTGCTGAAGGTCGTCAC
TCCACCGGTGCTTAATAAAGGTAGAGACCTACTAGTAGCGGCCGCTGCAGGCTTCCTCGCTCACTGACTC
GCTGCGCTCGGTCGTTCGGCTGCGGCGAGCGGTATCAGCTCACTCAA
